Addgene plasmid #242570: p3E-mCherry-SV40-pA (JDW 1417)
Purpose: Gateway 3' entry clone containing mCherry followed by an SV40 polyA.
Depositing lab: Joshua Wythe. Depositing organization: University of Virginia. Publication: MultiSite Assembly of Gateway Induced Clones (MAGIC): a flexible cloning toolbox for use in vertebrate model systems. Gillespie WB 3rd, Zhang Y, Ruiz OE, Cerda J 3rd, Ortiz-Guzman J, Sherman M, Turner WD, Largoza G, Mosser LE, Fujimoto E, Chien CB, Kwan KM, Arenkiel BR, Devine WP, Wythe JD. Development. 2025 Nov 15;152(22):dev204308. doi: 10.1242/dev.204308. Epub 2025 Nov 13. PubMed 41230856.
Backbone
  Vector backbone: pDONR P2r-P3
  Vector type: Gateway subcloning
Growth in bacteria
  Bacterial resistance: Kanamycin, 50 μg/mL
  Growth temperature: 37°C
  Growth strain: NEB Stable
  Copy number: High Copy
Gene/Insert
  Gene/Insert name: mCherry stop SV40 pA
  Species: Synthetic
  Cloning method: Gene Synthesis
Terms and licenses: Academic/Nonprofit Terms; Industry Terms: Not Available to Industry
Depositor comments: Please visit https://doi.org/10.1101/2024.07.13.603267 for bioRxiv preprint.
How to cite: p3E-mCherry-SV40-pA (JDW 1417) was a gift from Joshua Wythe (Addgene plasmid # 242570 ; http://n2t.net/addgene:242570 ; RRID:Addgene_242570)
