[The description below was written by a language model from this plasmid's Addgene catalogue record and pLannotate feature annotations shown in this document.]
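Description:
p3E-mCherry-SV40-pA (JDW 1417) is a Gateway 3' entry clone built in the pDONR P2r-P3 backbone, intended as a modular building block for MultiSite Gateway assembly rather than as an expression vector in its own right. The roughly 3.6 kb plasmid is propagated in E. coli through a high-copy ColE1/pUC-type origin and selected with kanamycin via an aminoglycoside phosphotransferase (KanR) gene. Other backbone elements annotated in the sequence include the rrnB T1 and T2 transcription terminators, which insulate the cloning region from read-through transcription, a T7 promoter next to the insert, and short lacI and lacZα fragments that appear to be non-functional remnants.

The synthetic insert, made by gene synthesis, is the coding sequence of the monomeric red fluorescent protein mCherry ending in a stop codon, followed by an SV40 polyadenylation signal. No promoter for eukaryotic expression is present in this plasmid, as expected for a 3' entry module, which depends on elements supplied from other entry clones. The cassette is flanked by Gateway recombination sites: an attR2 site upstream and, downstream, a site the automated annotation calls as overlapping attB3 core and partial "attL1" features, most consistent with the attL3 site expected of a P2r-P3-derived entry clone. In an LR Clonase reaction, these sites place mCherry and its polyA at the 3' position of a multi-fragment assembly, downstream of a 5' entry element (typically a promoter) and a middle entry element in a destination vector. Whether mCherry serves as a C-terminal fusion tag or in some other configuration is not specified. The plasmid belongs to a Gateway cloning toolbox designed for building transgenes for vertebrate model systems.
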