Features (pLannotate 1.2.2; 12 found; start..end, strand, type, name):
    121..213     +  CDS            lacI (fragment): lac repressor; lacI; The lac repressor binds to the lac operator to inhibit transcription in E. coli. This inhibition can be relieved by adding lactose or isopropyl-β-D-thiogalactopyranoside (IPTG).
    268..295     -  terminator     rrnB T2 terminator: transcription terminator T2 from the E. coli rrnB gene
    427..470     +  terminator     rrnB T1 terminator: Escherichia coli rrnB; transcription terminator T1 from the E. coli rrnB gene
    517..553     -  CDS            lacZα (fragment): LacZα fragment of β-galactosidase; lacZ fragment
    624..747     -  protein_bind   attR2: mutant version of attR; recombination site for the Gateway® LR reaction LR Clonase™
    784..1491    +  CDS            mCherry: mCherry is a basic (constitutively fluorescent) red fluorescent protein published in 2004, derived from Discosoma sp.. It is reported to be a very rapidly-maturing monomer with low acid sensitivity.
   1555..1689    -  polyA_signal   SV40 poly(A) signal: SV40 polyadenylation signal
   1716..1736    -  protein_bind   attB3: mutant version of attB; core recombination site for the Gateway® BP reaction BP Clonase™
   1727..1812    -  protein_bind   attL1 (fragment): mutant version of attL; recombination site for the Gateway® LR reaction LR Clonase™
   1849..1867    -  promoter       T7 promoter: promoter for bacteriophage T7 RNA polymerase
   2001..2810    +  CDS            KanR: aminoglycoside phosphotransferase; aph(3')-Ia; confers resistance to kanamycin in bacteria or G418 (Geneticin®) in eukaryotes
   2957..3545    +  rep_origin     ori: high-copy-number ColE1/pMB1/pBR322/pUC origin of replication
>Addgene plasmid #242570 | p3E-mCherry-SV40-pA (JDW 1417) | addgene full sequence | sequence record 486838 | Addgene NGS Result
CTTTCCTGCGTTATCCCCTGATTCTGTGGATAACCGTATTACCGCCTTTGAGTGAGCTGATACCGCTCGC
CGCAGCCGAACGACCGAGCGCAGCGAGTCAGTGAGCGAGGAAGCGGAAGAGCGCCCAATACGCAAACCGC
CTCTCCCCGCGCGTTGGCCGATTCATTAATGCAGCTGGCACGACAGGTTTCCCGACTGGAAAGCGGGCAG
TGAGCGCAACGCAATTAATACGCGTACCGCTAGCCAGGAAGAGTTTGTAGAAACGCAAAAAGGCCATCCG
TCAGGATGGCCTTCTGCTTAGTTTGATGCCTGGCAGTTTATGGCGGGCGTCCTGCCCGCCACCCTCCGGG
CCGTTGCTTCACAACGTTCAAATCCGCTCCCGGCGGATTTGTCCTACTCAGGAGAGCGTTCACCGACAAA
CAACAGATAAAACGAAAGGCCCAGTCTTCCGACTGAGCCTTTCGTTTTATTTGATGCCTGGCAGTTCCCT
ACTCTCGCGTTAACGCTAGCATGGATGTTTTCCCAGTCACGACGTTGTAAAACGACGGCCAGTCTTAAGC
TCGGGCCCTGCAGCTCTAGAGCTCGAATTCTACAGGTCACTAATACCATCTAAGTAGTTGGTTCATAGTG
ACTGCATATGTTGTGTTTTACAGTATTATGTAGTCTGTTTTTTATGCAAAATCTAATTTAATATATTGAT
ATTTATATCATTTTACGTTTCTCGTTCAACTTTCTTGTACAAAGTGGCGGATCCGATATCGTCGACTCGA
GGCTAGCGCCACCATGGTGAGCAAGGGCGAGGACGACAACATGGCCATCATCAAGGAGTTCATGCGCTTC
AAGGTGCACATGGAGGGCTCCGTGAACGGCCACGAGTTCGAGATCGAGGGCGAGGGCGAGGGCCGCCCCT
ACGAGGGCACCCAGACCGCCAAGCTGAAGGTGACCAAGGGCGGCCCCCTGCCCTTCGCCTGGGACATCCT
GTCCCCTCAGTTCATGTACGGCTCCAAGGCCTACGTGAAGCACCCCGCCGACATCCCCGACTACTTGAAG
CTGTCCTTCCCCGAGGGCTTCAAGTGGGAGCGCGTGATGAACTTCGAGGACGGCGGCGTGGTGACCGTGA
CCCAGGACTCCTCCCTGCAGGACGGCGAGTTCATCTACAAGGTGAAGCTGCGCGGCACCAACTTCCCCTC
CGACGGCCCCGTAATGCAGAAGAAGACCATGGGCTGGGAGGCCTCCTCCGAGCGGATGTACCCCGAGGAC
GGCGCCCTGAAGGGCGAGATCAAGCAGAGGCTGAAGCTGAAGGACGGCGGCCACTACGACGCCGAGGTCA
AGACCACCTACAAGGCCAAGAAGCCCGTGCAGCTGCCCGGCGCCTACAACGTCAACATCAAGCTGGACAT
CACCTCCCACAACGAGGACTACACCATCGTGGAACAGTACGAGCGCGCCGAGGGCCGCCACTCCACCGGC
GGCATGGACGAGCTGTACAAGTAATGAGCGGCCGCAGGCGCGCCACGCGTAAGCTTCTGCAGTCTAGACG
TATACGTAGTTAACGATCCAGACATGATAAGATACATTGATGAGTTTGGACAAACCACAACTAGAATGCA
GTGAAAAAAATGCTTTATTTGTGAAATTTGTGATGCTATTGCTTTATTTGTAACCATTATAAGCTGCAAT
AAACAAGTTTACGTAAACACTAGTAACAACAATTGCAACTTTATTATACAAAGTTGGCATTATAAAAAAG
CATTGCTTATCAATTTGTTGCAACGAACAGGTCACTATCAGTCAAAATAAAATCATTATTTGGAGCTCCA
TGGTAGCGTTAACGCGGCCGCGATATCCCCTATAGTGAGTCGTATTACATGGTCATAGCTGTTTCCTGGC
AGCTCTGGCCCGTGTCTCAAAATCTCTGATGTTACATTGCACAAGATAAAAATATATCATCATGAACAAT
AAAACTGTCTGCTTACATAAACAGTAATACAAGGGGTGTTATGAGCCATATTCAACGGGAAACGTCGAGG
CCGCGATTAAATTCCAACATGGATGCTGATTTATATGGGTATAAATGGGCTCGCGATAATGTCGGGCAAT
CAGGTGCGACAATCTATCGCTTGTATGGGAAGCCCGATGCGCCAGAGTTGTTTCTGAAACATGGCAAAGG
TAGCGTTGCCAATGATGTTACAGATGAGATGGTCAGACTAAACTGGCTGACGGAATTTATGCCTCTTCCG
ACCATCAAGCATTTTATCCGTACTCCTGATGATGCATGGTTACTCACCACTGCGATCCCCGGAAAAACAG
CATTCCAGGTATTAGAAGAATATCCTGATTCAGGTGAAAATATTGTTGATGCGCTGGCAGTGTTCCTGCG
CCGGTTGCATTCGATTCCTGTTTGTAATTGTCCTTTTAACAGCGATCGCGTATTTCGTCTCGCTCAGGCG
CAATCACGAATGAATAACGGTTTGGTTGATGCGAGTGATTTTGATGACGAGCGTAATGGCTGGCCTGTTG
AACAAGTCTGGAAAGAAATGCATAAACTTTTGCCATTCTCACCGGATTCAGTCGTCACTCATGGTGATTT
CTCACTTGATAACCTTATTTTTGACGAGGGGAAATTAATAGGTTGTATTGATGTTGGACGAGTCGGAATC
GCAGACCGATACCAGGATCTTGCCATCCTATGGAACTGCCTCGGTGAGTTTTCTCCTTCATTACAGAAAC
GGCTTTTTCAAAAATATGGTATTGATAATCCTGATATGAATAAATTGCAGTTTCATTTGATGCTCGATGA
GTTTTTCTAATCAGAATTGGTTAATTGGTTGTAACACTGGCAGAGCATTACGCTGACTTGACGGGACGGC
GCAAGCTCATGACCAAAATCCCTTAACGTGAGTTACGCGTCGTTCCACTGAGCGTCAGACCCCGTAGAAA
AGATCAAAGGATCTTCTTGAGATCCTTTTTTTCTGCGCGTAATCTGCTGCTTGCAAACAAAAAAACCACC
GCTACCAGCGGTGGTTTGTTTGCCGGATCAAGAGCTACCAACTCTTTTTCCGAAGGTAACTGGCTTCAGC
AGAGCGCAGATACCAAATACTGTTCTTCTAGTGTAGCCGTAGTTAGGCCACCACTTCAAGAACTCTGTAG
CACCGCCTACATACCTCGCTCTGCTAATCCTGTTACCAGTGGCTGCTGCCAGTGGCGATAAGTCGTGTCT
TACCGGGTTGGACTCAAGACGATAGTTACCGGATAAGGCGCAGCGGTCGGGCTGAACGGGGGGTTCGTGC
ACACAGCCCAGCTTGGAGCGAACGACCTACACCGAACTGAGATACCTACAGCGTGAGCTATGAGAAAGCG
CCACGCTTCCCGAAGGGAGAAAGGCGGACAGGTATCCGGTAAGCGGCAGGGTCGGAACAGGAGAGCGCAC
GAGGGAGCTTCCAGGGGGAAACGCCTGGTATCTTTATAGTCCTGTCGGGTTTCGCCACCTCTGACTTGAG
CGTCGATTTTTGTGATGCTCGTCAGGGGGGCGGAGCCTATGGAAAAACGCCAGCAACGCGGCCTTTTTAC
GGTTCCTGGCCTTTTGCTGGCCTTTTGCTCACATGTT
